>Addgene plasmid #202583 | pZG164 | addgene full sequence | sequence record 403984 | Addgene NGS Result
GTTTACCCGCCAATATATCCTGTCAAACACTGATAGTTTAAACTGAAGGCGGGAAACGACAATCTGATCC
AAGCTCAAGCTAAGCTTGCATGCCTGCAGGATATCGTGGATCCAAGCTTGCCACGTGCCGCCACGTGCCG
CCACGTGCCGCCACGTGCCTCTAGAGGATCCATCTCCACTGACGTAAGGGATGACGCACAATCCCACTAT
CCTTCGCAAGACCCTTCCTCTATATAAGGAAGTTCATTTCATTTGGAGAGGACACGCTGGGATCCCCAAT
TCCGGGCGGAATGAAAGCGTTAACGGCCAGGCAACAAGAGGTGTTTGATCTCATCCGTGATCACATCAGC
CAGACAGGTATGCCGCCGACGCGTGCGGAAATCGCGCAGCGTTTGGGGTTCCGTTCCCCAAACGCGGCTG
AAGAACATCTGAAGGCGCTGGCACGCAAAGGCGTTATTGAAATTGTTTCCGGCGCATCACGCGGGATTCG
TCTGTTGCAGGAAGAGGAAGAAGGGTTGCCGCTGGTAGGTCGTGTGGCTGCCGGTGAACCGTCGAGCGCC
CCCCCGACCGATGTCAGCCTGGGGGACGAGCTCCACTTAGACGGCGAGGACGTGGCGATGGCGCATGCCG
ACGCGCTAGACGATTTCGATCTGGACATGTTGGGGGACGGGGATTCCCCGGGTCCGGGATTTACCCCCCA
CGACTCCGCCCCCTACGGCGCTCTGGATATGGCCGACTTCGAGTTTGAGCAGATGTTTACCGATGCCCTT
GGAATTGACGAGTACGGTGGGGATCCGTCTGCTGGAGACATGAGAGCTGCCAACCTTTGGCCAAGCCCGC
TCATGATCAAACGCTCTAAGAAGAACAGCCTGGCCTTGTCCCTGACGGCCGACCAGATGGTCAGTGCCTT
GTTGGATGCTGAGCCCCCCATACTCTATTCCGAGTATGATCCTACCAGACCCTTCAGTGAAGCTTCGATG
ATGGGCTTACTGACCAACCTGGCAGACAGGGAGCTGGTTCACATGATCAACTGGGCGAAGAGGGTGCCAG
GCTTTGTGGATTTGACCCTCCATGATCAGGTCCACCTTCTAGAATGTGCCTGGCTAGAGATCCTGATGAT
TGGTCTCGTCTGGCGCTCCATGGAGCACCCAGGGAAGCTACTGTTTGCTCCTAACTTGCTCTTGGACAGG
AACCAGGGAAAATGTGTAGAGGGCATGGTGGAGATCTTCGACATGCTGCTGGCTACATCATCTCGGTTCC
GCATGATGAATCTGCAGGGAGAGGAGTTTGTGTGCCTCAAATCTATTATTTTGCTTAATTCTGGAGTGTA
CACATTTCTGTCCAGCACCCTGAAGTCTCTGGAAGAGAAGGACCATATCCACCGAGTCCTGGACAAGATC
ACAGACACTTTGATCCACCTGATGGCCAAGGCAGGCCTGACCCTGCAGCAGCAGCACCAGCGGCTGGCCC
AGCTCCTCCTCATCCTCTCCCACATCAGGCACATGAGTAACAAAGGCATGGAGCATCTGTACAGCATGAA
GTGCAAGAACGTGGTGCCCCTCTATGACCTGCTGCTGGAGATGCTGGACGCCCACCGCCTACATGCGCCC
ACTAGCCGTGGAGGGGCATCCGTGGAGGAGACGGACCAAAGCCACTTGGCCACTGCGGGCTCTACTTCAT
CGCATTCCTTGCAAAAGTATTACATCACGGGGGAGGCAGAGGGTTTCCCTGCCACAGTCTGAGAGCTCCC
TGGCGGAATTCCCAGAGATGTTAGCTGAAATCATCACTAATCAGATACCAAAATATTCAAATGGAAATAT
CAAAAAGCTTCTGTTTCATCAAAAATGACTCGACCTAACTGAGTAAGCTAGCTTGTTCGAGTATTATGGC
ATTGGGAAAACTGTTTTTCTTGTACCATTTGTTGTGCTTGTAATTTACTGTGTTTTTTATTCGGTTTTCG
CTATCGAACTGTGAAATGGAAATGGATGGAGAAGAGTTAATGAATGATATGGTCCTTTTGTTCATTCTCA
AATTAATATTATTTGTTTTTTCTCTTATTTGTTGTGTGTTGAATTTGAAATTATAAGAGATATGCAAACA
TTTTGTTTTGAGTAAAAATGTGTCAAATCGTGGCCTCTAATGACCGAAGTTAATATGAGGAGTAAAACAC
TAGATCCCCAAACAAGCTTGAAACTGAAGGCGGGAAACGACAATCTGATCATGAGCGGAGAATTAAGGGA
GTCACGTTATGACCCCCGCCGATGACGCGGGACAAGCCGTTTTACGTTTGGAACTGACAGAACCGCAACG
TTGAAGGAGCCACTCAGCCGCGGGTTTCTGGAGTTTAATGAGCTAAGCACATACGTCAGAAACCATTATT
GCGCGTTCAAAAGTCGCCTAAGGTCACTATCAGCTAGCAAATATTTCTTGTCAAAAATGCTCCACTGACG
TTCCATAAATTCCCCTCGGTATCCAATTAGAGTCTCATATTCACTCTCAATCCAAATAATCTGCACCGGA
TCCGCTAGAGGATCTCGACCTGCAAGATCCCGGGGGGCAATGAGATATGAAAAAGCCTGAACTCACCGCG
ACGTCTGTCGAGAAGTTTCTGATCGAAAAGTTCGACAGCGTCTCCGACCTGATGCAGCTCTCGGAGGGCG
AAGAATCTCGTGCTTTCAGCTTCGATGTAGGAGGGCGTGGATATGTCCTGCGGGTAAATAGCTGCGCCGA
TGGTTTCTACAAAGATCGTTATGTTTATCGGCACTTTGCATCGGCCGCGCTCCCGATTCCGGAAGTGCTT
GACATTGGGGAATTCAGCGAGAGCCTGACCTATTGCATCTCCCGCCGTGCACAGGGTGTCACGTTGCAAG
ACCTGCCTGAAACCGAACTGCCCGCTGTTCTGCAGCCGGTCGCGGAGGCCATGGATGCGATCGCTGCGGC
CGATCTTAGCCAGACGAGCGGGTTCGGCCCATTCGGACCGCAAGGAATCGGTCAATACACTACATGGCGT
GATTTCATATGCGCGATTGCTGATCCCCATGTGTATCACTGGCAAACTGTGATGGACGACACCGTCAGTG
CGTCCGTCGCGCAGGCTCTCGATGAGCTGATGCTTTGGGCCGAGGACTGCCCCGAAGTCCGGCACCTCGT
GCACGCGGATTTCGGCTCCAACAATGTCCTGACGGACAATGGCCGCATAACAGCGGTCATTGACTGGAGC
GAGGCGATGTTCGGGGATTCCCAATACGAGGTCGCCAACATCTTCTTCTGGAGGCCGTGGTTGGCTTGTA
TGGAGCAGCAGACGCGCTACTTCGAGCGGAGGCATCCGGAGCTTGCAGGATCGCCGCGGCTCCGGGCGTA
TATGCTCCGCATTGGTCTTGACCAACTCTATCAGAGCTTGGTTGACGGCAATTTCGATGATGCAGCTTGG
GCGCAGGGTCGATGCGACGCAATCGTCCGATCCGGAGCCGGGACTGTCGGGCGTACACAAATCGCCCGCA
GAAGCGCGGCCGTCTGGACCGATGGCTGTGTAGAAGTACTCGCCGATAGTGGAAACCGACGCCCCAGCAC
TCGTCCGGGATCTTGGAGGTGATGTAACATGATCACAAGCTGATCCCCCGAATTTCCCCGATCGTTCAAA
CATTTGGCAATAAAGTTTCTTAAGATTGAATCCTGTTGCCGGTCTTGCGATGATTATCATATAATTTCTG
TTGAATTACGTTAAGCATGTAATAATTAACATGTAATGCATGACGTTATTTATGAGATGGGTTTTTATGA
TTAGAGTCCCGCAATTATACATTTAATACGCGATAGAAAACAAAATATAGCGCGCAAACTAGGATAAATT
ATCGCGCGCGGTGTCATCTATGTTACTAGATCGGGAATTGATCCCCCCTCGACAGCTTGCATGCCGCTTG
GGCTGCAGGTCGAGGCTAAAAAACTAATCGCATTATCATCCCCTCGACGTACTGTACATATAACCACTGG
TTTTATATACAGCAGTACTGTACATATAACCACTGGTTTTATATACAGCAGTCGACGTACTGTACATATA
ACCACTGGTTTTATATACAGCAGTACTGTACATATAACCACTGGTTTTATATACAGCAGTCGAGGTAAGA
TTAGATATGGATATGTATATGGATATGTATATGGTGGTAATGCCATGTAATATGCTCGACTCTAGGATCT
TCGCAAGACCCTTCCTCTATATAAGGAAGTTCATTTCATTTGGAGAGGACACGCTGAAGCTAGTCGACTC
TAGCCTCGAGACCATGTACTCTCCTATGGTCGTACCGCAAAAAAATGTGCCTCTCCCTATAGACGATAAA
TCTAGCTCCATGGAGCTTCCGCAGATCCACGCAGACACTATCGGTCGATTGGTGCTGGAAAAGTTCATGG
AGGTTATTAAAGGTCAGGAGGCTTATAGCCGTCGAAAAGTTTTGGCTGGAATCGTAATGACCGAAAACAT
GAACTTCTGTGAGGCAAAAGTCATTTCAGTGTCCACGGGCACCAAGTGTGTGTCCGGCGAGCATATGTCC
GTAAACGGTGCGGTACTCAATGACAGCCACGCCGAGATAGTGTCACGTCGTTGTCTCCTCAAGTATCTCT
ATGCCCAACTGGATCTTCAATGCAACCAGGCGACCGCTTATCAGAGCATATTTGTGCGTAATACTGACGG
TCAGTATCCCTATAAACTGAAGTCTGGGGTCCATTTTCATCTCTATATAAACACGGCGCCCTGCGGCGAT
GCCCGTATTTTTTCACCTCACGAGAATGACACGGGAGTAGATAAACATCCCAACCGAAAAGCAAGAGGGC
AGCTCCGAACCAAAATCGAATCCGGCCAGGGCACAATCCCAGTGAAATCTAGCGACGGCATTCAAACTTG
GGACGGCGTACTACAAGGCCAGCGTTTGCTTACGATGTCCTGCTCCGATAAAATTGCTAGGTGGAACATC
GTCGGTATCCAGGGCTCCTTGCTCTCTTCAATTATAGAGCCCGTCTATCTGCATTCAATTGTCTTAGGGT
CACTCTTGCATCCTGAACATATGTACCGAGCCGTTTGTGGGAGAATAGAAAAGAGTATCCAGGGTCTACC
CCCACCTTACCATTTGAACAAACCCAGACTGGCATTGGTCACATCCGCAGAACCACGTAACCAAGCCAAG
GCCCCGAATTTTGGAATAAACTGGACTATAGGTGACACGGAACTAGAGGTTGTGAACTCTCTCACAGGCA
GAACCATAGGAGGGCAAGTCAGCCGTATAACGAAGCAGGCTTTTTTCGTAAAGTATGGTTTCTTGATGGC
TAATTTGCCCGGAATCCTCGTCCGAAAGGTAACGACCGATTACGGTCAGACAAAAGCGAATGTAAAGGAT
TACCAGATCGCGAAGTTGGAATTGTTCTCAGCCTTCAAGAGGGAGGATCTTGGATCATGGCTAAAGAAAC
CAATAGAGCAGGACGAGTTTGGATTGGCTGAAGCTCGAGTACCTTCGACGACAAGACCGGGCCCGGCTCT
TCTCCTCACTCGACCAGATCTCGTACGCGTCCCGGGGCGGTGGCTCATCTGGCGGAGGTGGATCCTACTC
TCCTATGGTCGTACCGCAAAAAAATGTGCCTCTCCCTATAGACGATAAATCTAGCTCCATGGAGCTTCCG
CAGATCCACGCAGACACTATCGGTCGATTGGTGCTGGAAAAGTTCATGGAGGTTATTAAAGGTCAGGAGG
CTTATAGCCGTCGAAAAGTTTTGGCTGGAATCGTAATGACCGAAAACATGAACTTCTGTGAGGCAAAAGT
CATTTCAGTGTCCACGGGCACCAAGTGTGTGTCCGGCGAGCATATGTCCGTAAACGGTGCGGTACTCAAT
GACAGCCACGCCGAGATAGTGTCACGTCGTTGTCTCCTCAAGTATCTCTATGCCCAACTGGATCTTCAAT
GCAACCAGGCGACCGCTTATCAGAGCATATTTGTGCGTAATACTGACGGTCAGTATCCCTATAAACTGAA
GTCTGGGGTCCATTTTCATCTCTATATAAACACGGCGCCCTGCGGCGATGCCCGTATTTTTTCACCTCAC
GAGAATGACACGGGAGTAGATAAACATCCCAACCGAAAAGCAAGAGGGCAGCTCCGAACCAAAATCGAAT
CCGGCCAGGGCACAATCCCAGTGAAATCTAGCGACGGCATTCAAACTTGGGACGGCGTACTACAAGGCCA
GCGTTTGCTTACGATGTCCTGCTCCGATAAAATTGCTAGGTGGAACATCGTCGGTATCCAGGGCTCCTTG
CTCTCTTCAATTATAGAGCCCGTCTATCTGCATTCAATTGTCTTAGGGTCACTCTTGCATCCTGAACATA
TGTACCGAGCCGTTTGTGGGAGAATAGAAAAGAGTATCCAGGGTCTACCCCCACCTTACCATTTGAACAA
ACCCAGACTGGCATTGGTCACATCCGCAGAACCACGTAACCAAGCCAAGGCCCCGAATTTTGGAATAAAC
TGGACTATAGGTGACACGGAACTAGAGGTTGTGAACTCTCTCACAGGCAGAACCATAGGAGGGCAAGTCA
GCCGTATAACGAAGCAGGCTTTTTTCGTAAAGTATGGTTTCTTGATGGCTAATTTGCCCGGAATCCTCGT
CCGAAAGGTAACGACCGATTACGGTCAGACAAAAGCGAATGTAAAGGATTACCAGATCGCGAAGTTGGAA
TTGTTCTCAGCCTTCAAGAGGGAGGATCTTGGATCATGGCTAAAGAAACCAATAGAGCAGGACGAGTTTG
GATTGGCTGAATGAACTAGTCGATCCAGGCCTCCCAGCTTTCGTCCGTATCATCGGTTTCGACAACGTTC
GTCAAGTTCAATGCATCAGTTTCATTGCCCACACACCAGAATCCTACTAAGTTTGAGTATTATGGCATTG
GAAAAGCTGTTTTCTTCTATCATTTGTTCTGCTTGTAATTTACTGTGTTCTTTCAGTTTTTGTTTTCGGA
CATCAAAATGCAAATGGATGGATAAGAGTTAATAAATGATATGGTCCTTTTGTTCATTCTCAAATTATTA
TTATCTGTTGTTTTTACTTTAATGGGTTGAATTTAAGTAAGAAAGGAACTAACAGTGTGATATTAAGGTG
CAATGTTAGACATATAAAACAGTCTTTCACCTCTCTTTGGTTATGTCTTGAATTGGTTTGTTTCTTCACT
TATCTGTGTAATCAAGTTTACTATGAGTCTATGATCAAGTAATTATGCAATCAAGTTAAGTACAGTATAG
GCTTTTTGTGTCGAGGGGGTACCGAGTCGAGGAATTCACTGGCCGTCGTTTTACAACGTCGTGACTGGGA
AAACCCTGGCGTTACCCAACTTAATCGCCTTGCAGCACATCCCCCTTTCGCCAGCTGGCGTAATAGCGAA
GAGGCCCGCACCGATCGCCCTTCCCAACAGTTGCGCAGCCTGAATGGCGGGTACCGAGCTCGAATTCAAT
TCGGCGTTAATTCAGTACATTAAAAACGTCCGCAATGTGTTATTAAGTTGTCTAAGCGTCAATTTGTTTA
CACCACAATATATCCTGCCACCAGCCAGCCAACAGCTCCCCGACCGGCAGCTCGGCACAAAATCACCACT
CGATACAGGCAGCCCATCAGTCCGGGACGGCGTCAGCGGGAGAGCCGTTGTAAGGCGGCAGACTTTGCTC
ATGTTACCGATGCTATTCGGAAGAACGGCAACTAAGCTGCCGGGTTTGAAACACGGATGATCTCGCGGAG
GGTAGCATGTTGATTGTAACGATGACAGAGCGTTGCTGCCTGTGATCAATTCGGGCACGAACCCAGTGGA
CATAAGCCTGTTCGGTTCGTAAGCTGTAATGCAAGTAGCGTATGCGCTCACGCAACTGGTCCAGAACCTT
GACCGAACGCAGCGGTGGTAACGGCGCAGTGGCGGTTTTCATGGCTTGTTATGACTGTTTTTTTGGGGTA
CAGTCTATGCCTCGGGCATCCAAGCAGCAAGCGCGTTACGCCGTGGGTCGATGTTTGATGTTATGGAGCA
GCAACGATGTTACGCAGCAGGGCAGTCGCCCTAAAACAAAGTTAAACATCATGGGGGAAGCGGTGATCGC
CGAAGTATCGACTCAACTATCAGAGGTAGTTGGCGTCATCGAGCGCCATCTCGAACCGACGTTGCTGGCC
GTACATTTGTACGGCTCCGCAGTGGATGGCGGCCTGAAGCCACACAGTGATATTGATTTGCTGGTTACGG
TGACCGTAAGGCTTGATGAAACAACGCGGCGAGCTTTGATCAACGACCTTTTGGAAACTTCGGCTTCCCC
TGGAGAGAGCGAGATTCTCCGCGCTGTAGAAGTCACCATTGTTGTGCACGACGACATCATTCCGTGGCGT
TATCCAGCTAAGCGCGAACTGCAATTTGGAGAATGGCAGCGCAATGACATTCTTGCAGGTATCTTCGAGC
CAGCCACGATCGACATTGATCTGGCTATCTTGCTGACAAAAGCAAGAGAACATAGCGTTGCCTTGGTAGG
TCCAGCGGCGGAGGAACTCTTTGATCCGGTTCCTGAACAGGATCTATTTGAGGCGCTAAATGAAACCTTA
ACGCTATGGAACTCGCCGCCCGACTGGGCTGGCGATGAGCGAAATGTAGTGCTTACGTTGTCCCGCATTT
GGTACAGCGCAGTAACCGGCAAAATCGCGCCGAAGGATGTCGCTGCCGACTGGGCAATGGAGCGCCTGCC
GGCCCAGTATCAGCCCGTCATACTTGAAGCTAGACAGGCTTATCTTGGACAAGAAGAAGATCGCTTGGCC
TCGCGCGCAGATCAGTTGGAAGAATTTGTCCACTACGTGAAAGGCGAGATCACCAAGGTAGTCGGCAAAT
AATGTCTAGCTAGAAATTCGTTCAAGCCGACGCCGCTTCGCGGCGCGGCTTAACTCAAGCGTTAGATGCA
CTAAGCACATAATTGCTCACAGCCAAACTATCAGGTCAAGTCTGCTTTTATTATTTTTAAGCGTGCATAA
TAAGCCCTACACAAATTGGGAGATATATCATGCATGACCAAAATCCCTTAACGTGAGTTTTCGTTCCACT
GAGCGTCAGACCCCGTAGAAAAGATCAAAGGATCTTCTTGAGATCCTTTTTTTCTGCGCGTAATCTGCTG
CTTGCAAACAAAAAAACCACCGCTACCAGCGGTGGTTTGTTTGCCGGATCAAGAGCTACCAACTCTTTTT
CCGAAGGTAACTGGCTTCAGCAGAGCGCAGATACCAAATACTGTCCTTCTAGTGTAGCCGTAGTTAGGCC
ACCACTTCAAGAACTCTGTAGCACCGCCTACATACCTCGCTCTGCTAATCCTGTTACCAGTGGCTGCTGC
CAGTGGCGATAAGTCGTGTCTTACCGGGTTGGACTCAAGACGATAGTTACCGGATAAGGCGCAGCGGTCG
GGCTGAACGGGGGGTTCGTGCACACAGCCCAGCTTGGAGCGAACGACCTACACCGAACTGAGATACCTAC
AGCGTGAGCTATGAGAAAGCGCCACGCTTCCCGAAGGGAGAAAGGCGGACAGGTATCCGGTAAGCGGCAG
GGTCGGAACAGGAGAGCGCACGAGGGAGCTTCCAGGGGGAAACGCCTGGTATCTTTATAGTCCTGTCGGG
TTTCGCCACCTCTGACTTGAGCGTCGATTTTTGTGATGCTCGTCAGGGGGGCGGAGCCTATGGAAAAACG
CCAGCAACGCGGCCTTTTTACGGTTCCTGGCCTTTTGCTGGCCTTTTGCTCACATGTTCTTTCCTGCGTT
ATCCCCTGATTCTGTGGATAACCGTATTACCGCCTTTGAGTGAGCTGATACCGCTCGCCGCAGCCGAACG
ACCGAGCGCAGCGAGTCAGTGAGCGAGGAAGCGGAAGAGCGCCTGATGCGGTATTTTCTCCTTACGCATC
TGTGCGGTATTTCACACCGCATATGGTGCACTCTCAGTACAATCTGCTCTGATGCCGCATAGTTAAGCCA
GTATACACTCCGCTATCGCTACGTGACTGGGTCATGGCTGCGCCCCGACACCCGCCAACACCCGCTGACG
CGCCCTGACGGGCTTGTCTGCTCCCGGCATCCGCTTACAGACAAGCTGTGACCGTCTCCGGGAGCTGCAT
GTGTCAGAGGTTTTCACCGTCATCACCGAAACGCGCGAGGCAGGGTGCCTTGATGTGGGCGCCGGCGGTC
GAGTGGCGACGGCGCGGCTTGTCCGCGCCCTGGTAGATTGCCTGGCCGTAGGCCAGCCATTTTTGAGCGG
CCAGCGGCCGCGATAGGCCGACGCGAAGCGGCGGGGCGTAGGGAGCGCAGCGACCGAAGGGTAGGCGCTT
TTTGCAGCTCTTCGGCTGTGCGCTGGCCAGACAGTTATGCACAGGCCAGGCGGGTTTTAAGAGTTTTAAT
AAGTTTTAAAGAGTTTTAGGCGGAAAAATCGCCTTTTTTCTCTTTTATATCAGTCACTTACATGTGTGAC
CGGTTCCCAATGTACGGCTTTGGGTTCCCAATGTACGGGTTCCGGTTCCCAATGTACGGCTTTGGGTTCC
CAATGTACGTGCTATCCACAGGAAAGAGACCTTTTCGACCTTTTTCCCCTGCTAGGGCAATTTGCCCTAG
CATCTGCTCCGTACATTAGGAACCGGCGGATGCTTCGCCCTCGATCAGGTTGCGGTAGCGCATGACTAGG
ATCGGGCCAGCCTGCCCCGCCTCCTCCTTCAAATCGTACTCCGGCAGGTCATTTGACCCGATCAGCTTGC
GCACGGTGAAACAGAACTTCTTGAACTCTCCGGCGCTGCCACTGCGTTCGTAGATCGTCTTGAACAACCA
TCTGGCTTCTGCCTTGCCTGCGGCGCGGCGTGCCAGGCGGTAGAGAAAACGGCCGATGCCGGGATCGATC
AAAAAGTAATCGGGGTGAACCGTCAGCACGTCCGGGTTCTTGCCTTCTGTGATCTCGCGGTACATCCAAT
CAGCTAGCTCGATCTCGATGTACTCCGGCCGCCCGGTTTCGCTCTTTACGATCTTGTAGCGGCTAATCAA
GGCTTCACCCTCGGATACCGTCACCAGGCGGCCGTTCTTGGCCTTCTTCGTACGCTGCATGGCAACGTGC
GTGGTGTTTAACCGAATGCAGGTTTCTACCAGGTCGTCTTTCTGCTTTCCGCCATCGGCTCGCCGGCAGA
ACTTGAGTACGTCCGCAACGTGTGGACGGAACACGCGGCCGGGCTTGTCTCCCTTCCCTTCCCGGTATCG
GTTCATGGATTCGGTTAGATGGGAAACCGCCATCAGTACCAGGTCGTAATCCCACACACTGGCCATGCCG
GCCGGCCCTGCGGAAACCTCTACGTGCCCGTCTGGAAGCTCGTAGCGGATCACCTCGCCAGCTCGTCGGT
CACGCTTCGACAGACGGAAAACGGCCACGTCCATGATGCTGCGACTATCGCGGGTGCCCACGTCATAGAG
CATCGGAACGAAAAAATCTGGTTGCTCGTCGCCCTTGGGCGGCTTCCTAATCGACGGCGCACCGGCTGCC
GGCGGTTGCCGGGATTCTTTGCGGATTCGATCAGCGGCCGCTTGCCACGATTCACCGGGGCGTGCTTCTG
CCTCGATGCGTTGCCGCTGGGCGGCCTGCGCGGCCTTCAACTTCTCCACCAGGTCATCACCCAGCGCCGC
GCCGATTTGTACCGGGCCGGATGGTTTGCGACCGCTCACGCCGATTCCTCGGGCTTGGGGGTTCCAGTGC
CATTGCAGGGCCGGCAGACAACCCAGCCGCTTACGCCTGGCCAACCGCCCGTTCCTCCACACATGGGGCA
TTCCACGGCGTCGGTGCCTGGTTGTTCTTGATTTTCCATGCCGCCTCCTTTAGCCGCTAAAATTCATCTA
CTCATTTATTCATTTGCTCATTTACTCTGGTAGCTGCGCGATGTATTCAGATAGCAGCTCGGTAATGGTC
TTGCCTTGGCGTACCGCGTACATCTTCAGCTTGGTGTGATCCTCCGCCGGCAACTGAAAGTTGACCCGCT
TCATGGCTGGCGTGTCTGCCAGGCTGGCCAACGTTGCAGCCTTGCTGCTGCGTGCGCTCGGACGGCCGGC
ACTTAGCGTGTTTGTGCTTTTGCTCATTTTCTCTTTACCTCATTAACTCAAATGAGTTTTGATTTAATTT
CAGCGGCCAGCGCCTGGACCTCGCGGGCAGCGTCGCCCTCGGGTTCTGATTCAAGAACGGTTGTGCCGGC
GGCGGCAGTGCCTGGGTAGCTCACGCGCTGCGTGATACGGGACTCAAGAATGGGCAGCTCGTACCCGGCC
AGCGCCTCGGCAACCTCACCGCCGATGCGCGTGCCTTTGATCGCCCGCGACACGACAAAGGCCGCTTGTA
GCCTTCCATCCGTGACCTCAATGCGCTGCTTAACCAGCTCCACCAGGTCGGCGGTGGCCCATATGTCGTA
AGGGCTTGGCTGCACCGGAATCAGCACGAAGTCGGCTGCCTTGATCGCGGACACAGCCAAGTCCGCCGCC
TGGGGCGCTCCGTCGATCACTACGAAGTCGCGCCGGCCGATGGCCTTCACGTCGCGGTCAATCGTCGGGC
GGTCGATGCCGACAACGGTTAGCGGTTGATCTTCCCGCACGGCCGCCCAATCGCGGGCACTGCCCTGGGG
ATCGGAATCGACTAACAGAACATCGGCCCCGGCGAGTTGCAGGGCGCGGGCTAGATGGGTTGCGATGGTC
GTCTTGCCTGACCCGCCTTTCTGGTTAAGTACAGCGATAACCTTCATGCGTTCCCCTTGCGTATTTGTTT
ATTTACTCATCGCATCATATACGCAGCGACCGCATGACGCAAGCTGTTTTACTCAAATACACATCACCTT
TTTAGACGGCGGCGCTCGGTTTCTTCAGCGGCCAAGCTGGCCGGCCAGGCCGCCAGCTTGGCATCAGACA
AACCGGCCAGGATTTCATGCAGCCGCACGGTTGAGACGTGCGCGGGCGGCTCGAACACGTACCCGGCCGC
GATCATCTCCGCCTCGATCTCTTCGGTAATGAAAAACGGTTCGTCCTGGCCGTCCTGGTGCGGTTTCATG
CTTGTTCCTCTTGGCGTTCATTCTCGGCGGCCGCCAGGGCGTCGGCCTCGGTCAATGCGTCCTCACGGAA
GGCACCGCGCCGCCTGGCCTCGGTGGGCGTCACTTCCTCGCTGCGCTCAAGTGCGCGGTACAGGGTCGAG
CGATGCACGCCAAGCAGTGCAGCCGCCTCTTTCACGGTGCGGCCTTCCTGGTCGATCAGCTCGCGGGCGT
GCGCGATCTGTGCCGGGGTGAGGGTAGGGCGGGGGCCAAACTTCACGCCTCGGGCCTTGGCGGCCTCGCG
CCCGCTCCGGGTGCGGTCGATGATTAGGGAACGCTCGAACTCGGCAATGCCGGCGAACACGGTCAACACC
ATGCGGCCGGCCGGCGTGGTGGTGTCGGCCCACGGCTCTGCCAGGCTACGCAGGCCCGCGCCGGCCTCCT
GGATGCGCTCGGCAATGTCCAGTAGGTCGCGGGTGCTGCGGGCCAGGCGGTCTAGCCTGGTCACTGTCAC
AACGTCGCCAGGGCGTAGGTGGTCAAGCATCCTGGCCAGCTCCGGGCGGTCGCGCCTGGTGCCGGTGATC
TTCTCGGAAAACAGCTTGGTGCAGCCGGCCGCGTGCAGTTCGGCCCGTTGGTTGGTCAAGTCCTGGTCGT
CGGTGCTGACGCGGGCATAGCCCAGCAGGCCAGCGGCGGCGCTCTTGTTCATGGCGTAATGTCTCCGGTT
CTAGTCGCAAGTATTCTACTTTATGCGACTAAAACACGCGACAAGAAAACGCCAGGAAAAGGGCAGGGCG
GCAGCCTGTCGCGTAACTTAGGACTTGTGCGACATGTCGTTTTCAGAAGACGGCTGCACTGAACGTCAGA
AGCCGACTGCACTATAGCAGCGGAGGGGTTGGATCAAAGTACTTTAAAGTACTTTAAAGTACTTTAAAGT
ACTTTGATCCCGAGGGGAACCCTGTGGTTGGCATGCACATACAAATGGACGAACGGATAAACCTTTTCAC
GCCCTTTTAAATATCCGATTATTCTAATAAACGCTCTTTTCTCTTAG
Features (pLannotate 1.2.2; 31 found; start..end, strand, type, name):
      1..25      -  misc_feature   RB T-DNA repeat: right border repeat from nopaline C58 T-DNA
     82..100     -  misc_feature   MCS (fragment): pUC18/19 multiple cloning site
    172..217     +  promoter       35SPPDK promoter (fragment): hybrid promoter consisting of the cauliflower mosaic virus 35S enhancer fused to the maize C4PPDK basal promoter (Yoo et al., 2007)
    216..262     +  promoter       minimal CaMV 35S promoter: minimal 35S promoter from cauliflower mosaic virus
    291..542     +  CDS            LexA BD: DNA-binding domain of E. coli LexA; lexA (truncated); binds the 16-bp palindromic sequence 5'-CTGTATATATATACAG-3'
    558..791     +  CDS            VP16 AD: transcriptional activation domain of herpes simplex virus protein VP16 (Triezenberg et al., 1988; Cousens et al., 1989); UL48
    801..1736    +  CDS            ERT2: mutated ligand-binding domain of the human estrogen receptor (Feil et al., 1997)
   1756..1845    +  CDS            NR3C1 (fragment): GCR_RABIT - Also known as GRL. Experimental evidence at protein level: Swiss-Prot protein existence level 1. Receptor for glucocorticoids (GC). Has a dual mode of action: as a transcription factor that binds to glucocorticoid response elements (GRE), both for nuclear and mitochondrial DNA, and as a modulator of other transcription factors. Affects inflammatory responses, cellular proliferation and differentiation in target tissues. Involved in chromatin remodeling. Plays a role in rapid mRNA degradation by binding to the 5' UTR of target mRNAs and interacting with PNRC2 in a ligand-dependent m
   1875..2171    +  terminator     E9 terminator (fragment): terminator and polyadenylation signal from the pea rbcS-E9 gene
   2332..2515    +  promoter       NOS promoter: nopaline synthase promoter NOS promoter
   2567..3577    +  CDS            HygR: aminoglycoside phosphotransferase from E. coli; aph(4)-Ia; confers resistance to hygromycin
   3630..3882    +  terminator     NOS terminator: nopaline synthase terminator and poly(A) signal
   3933..3961    -  promoter       GAL1 promoter (fragment): S. cerevisiae GAL1; inducible promoter, regulated by Gal4
   4125..4184    -  promoter       GAL10 promoter (fragment): S. cerevisiae GAL10; inducible promoter, regulated by Gal4
   4203..4249    +  promoter       minimal CaMV 35S promoter: minimal 35S promoter from cauliflower mosaic virus
   4287..5492    +  CDS            Adar (fragment): ADAR_DROME - Also known as hypnos-2 From Drosophila melanogaster (Fruit fly).
   5593..6801    +  CDS            Adar (fragment): ADAR_DROME - Also known as hypnos-2 From Drosophila melanogaster (Fruit fly).
   6797..6907    +  CDS            RBCS.3A (fragment): RBS3_PEA - Experimental evidence at protein level: Swiss-Prot protein existence level 1. RuBisCO catalyzes two reactions: the carboxylation of D- ribulose 1,5-bisphosphate, the primary event in carbon dioxide fixation, as well as the oxidative fragmentation of the pentose substrate. Both reactions occur simultaneously and in competition at the same active site. Although the small subunit is not catalytic it is essential for maximal activity (Probable). Binds to abscisic acid (ABA); only half of the possible binding sites are occupied in the crystal; and there are indications this is a low affi
   7314..7469    +  CDS            lacZα (fragment): LacZα fragment of β-galactosidase; lacZ fragment
   7468..7487    -  misc_feature   MCS (fragment): pUC18/19 multiple cloning site
   7556..7580    -  misc_feature   LB T-DNA repeat: left border repeat from nopaline C58 T-DNA
   7839..7862    +  promoter       Pc promoter (fragment): intI1 (promoter lies within the coding sequence); class 1 integron promoter
   8038..8094    +  CDS            GmR (fragment): gentamycin acetyltransferase; aacC1; confers resistance to gentamycin
   8105..8892    +  CDS            SmR (fragment): aminoglycoside adenylyltransferase (Murphy, 1985); aadA; confers resistance to spectinomycin and streptomycin
   9138..9726    +  rep_origin     ori: high-copy-number ColE1/pMB1/pBR322/pUC origin of replication
   9912..10052   -  misc_feature   bom: basis of mobility region from pBR322
  10154..10193   -  CDS            rop (fragment): Rop protein, which maintains plasmids at low copy number; rop
  10396..10590   -  rep_origin     pVS1 oriV: origin of replication for the Pseudomonas plasmid pVS1 (Heeb et al., 2000)
  10656..11729   -  CDS            pVS1 RepA: replication protein from the Pseudomonas plasmid pVS1 (Heeb et al., 2000)
  12158..12787   -  CDS            pVS1 StaA: stability protein from the Pseudomonas plasmid pVS1 (Heeb et al., 2000)
  13347..13748   -  CDS            Y4CG_SINFN (fragment): Protein inferred from homology: Swiss-Prot protein existence level 3. From Sinorhizobium fredii (strain NBRC 101917 / NGR234).
