[The description below was written by a language model from this plasmid's Addgene catalogue record and pLannotate feature annotations shown in this document.]
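Description:
pZG164 is a plant binary T-DNA vector built on the estradiol-inducible pER8 backbone and intended for RNA editing experiments in plants. It replicates in E. coli through a ColE1/pBR322-type origin (with a bom site and a rop remnant) and carries the pVS1 oriV, RepA and StaA functions that typically support maintenance in Agrobacterium. Bacterial selection is by spectinomycin through an aadA gene, and the record lists it as low copy. Nopaline-type right and left border repeats flank the region that would be transferred to plant cells.

Inside the T-DNA, the annotated features match an XVE-type chemical switch. A constitutive promoter, detected only as short 35S-related fragments, drives a fusion of the LexA DNA-binding domain, the VP16 activation domain and an estrogen receptor ligand-binding domain, ending in the pea rbcS-E9 terminator. On estradiol treatment this activator should switch on the target cassette, which begins with a minimal CaMV 35S promoter; the LexA operator sites expected upstream are not annotated as such. That cassette holds two copies of the Drosophila melanogaster ADAR catalytic domain carrying the hyperactive E488Q mutation, separated by a short gap that the catalogue describes as a ligation-independent cloning (LIC) site, and is followed by pea rbcS-3A sequence, probably the terminator. An RNA-binding protein of interest can be inserted between the deaminase domains, so that RNAs near the fusion protein acquire adenosine-to-inosine edits; the associated publication used this approach to identify RNAs in phase-separated condensates. Plant selection is by hygromycin resistance. The catalogue describes this marker as 35S-driven, whereas the feature table places a NOS promoter and terminator around it.
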