Addgene plasmid #202583: pZG164
Purpose: RNA editing in plants. Plasmid contains extradiol-dADARcd-LIC cassette-dADARcd-35S-hptII
Depositing lab: Guoyong Xu. Depositing organization: Wuhan University. Publication: Proximity editing to identify RNAs in phase-separated RNA binding protein condensates. Zhou G, Niu R, Zhou Y, Luo M, Peng Y, Wang H, Wang Z, Xu G. Cell Discov. 2021 Aug 24;7(1):72. doi: 10.1038/s41421-021-00288-9. PubMed 34426573.
Backbone
  Vector backbone: pER8
  Vector type: Plant Expression
Growth in bacteria
  Bacterial resistance: Spectinomycin, 50 μg/mL
  Growth temperature: 37°C
  Growth strain: DH5alpha
  Copy number: Low Copy
Gene/Insert
  Gene/Insert name: HyperADARcd (alt name: adenosine deaminase acting on RNA (ADAR) catalytic domain)
  Species: D. melanogaster (fly)
  Mutation: E488Q
  Cloning method: Restriction Enzyme; 5′ cloning site unknown (unknown if destroyed)
Terms and licenses: Academic/Nonprofit Terms; Industry Terms: Not Available to Industry
Depositor comments: Genbank: MW026674
How to cite: pZG164 was a gift from Guoyong Xu (Addgene plasmid # 202583 ; http://n2t.net/addgene:202583 ; RRID:Addgene_202583)
